>Addgene plasmid #121231 | pUC57-Kan_BR29_00119491 | depositor full sequence | sequence record 231251 | pUC57-Kan_BR29_00119491 sequence 2893 bps
TCGCGCGTTTCGGTGATGACGGTGAAAACCTCTGACACATGCAGCTCCCGGAGACGGTCACAGCTTGTCT
GTAAGCGGATGCCGGGAGCAGACAAGCCCGTCAGGGCGCGTCAGCGGGTGTTGGCGGGTGTCGGGGCTGG
CTTAACTATGCGGCATCAGAGCAGATTGTACTGAGAGTGCACCATATGCGGTGTGAAATACCGCACAGAT
GCGTAAGGAGAAAATACCGCATCAGGCGCCATTCGCCATTCAGGCTGCGCAACTGTTGGGAAGGGCGATC
GGTGCGGGCCTCTTCGCTATTACGCCAGCTGGCGAAAGGGGGATGTGCTGCAAGGCGATTAAGTTGGGTA
ACGCCAGGGTTTTCCCAGTCACGACGTTGTAAAACGACGGCCAGTGAATTGACGCGTATTGGGATGGAAC
TTGGTCTCTAATGTCTTTTGATTGTTATATTGAAAGATTGCAAAAAGAACATATGTTGTCTGGTATGAAA
GCTGAACCAAATAAAGAAGCTTGGATTGATGGTTTTGAAATTTGGGTTTATTCTAATTGTAGAATCCATC
CAACTATTTTGCCAGATGGTTCTATTGCTAATGGTAGATTTTGGTCTGAATTGGATTGGTTTCATACTTG
TGAAGAATCTGAATCTAAATCTAAATCTGAATGAGCTTAGAGACCAAGTTCCATCCCAATGGCGCGCCGA
GCTTGGCTCGAGCATGGTCATAGCTGTTTCCTGTGTGAAATTGTTATCCGCTCACAATTCCACACAACAT
ACGAGCCGGAAGCATAAAGTGTAAAGCCTGGGGTGCCTAATGAGTGAGCTAACTCACATTAATTGCGTTG
CGCTCACTGCCCGCTTTCCAGTCGGGAAACCTGTCGTGCCAGCTGCATTAATGAATCGGCCAACGCGCGG
GGAGAGGCGGTTTGCGTATTGGGCGCTCTTCCGCTTCCTCGCTCACTGACTCGCTGCGCTCGGTCGTTCG
GCTGCGGCGAGCGGTATCAGCTCACTCAAAGGCGGTAATACGGTTATCCACAGAATCAGGGGATAACGCA
GGAAAGAACATGTGAGCAAAAGGCCAGCAAAAGGCCAGGAACCGTAAAAAGGCCGCGTTGCTGGCGTTTT
TCCATAGGCTCCGCCCCCCTGACGAGCATCACAAAAATCGACGCTCAAGTCAGAGGTGGCGAAACCCGAC
AGGACTATAAAGATACCAGGCGTTTCCCCCTGGAAGCTCCCTCGTGCGCTCTCCTGTTCCGACCCTGCCG
CTTACCGGATACCTGTCCGCCTTTCTCCCTTCGGGAAGCGTGGCGCTTTCTCATAGCTCACGCTGTAGGT
ATCTCAGTTCGGTGTAGGTCGTTCGCTCCAAGCTGGGCTGTGTGCACGAACCCCCCGTTCAGCCCGACCG
CTGCGCCTTATCCGGTAACTATCGTCTTGAGTCCAACCCGGTAAGACACGACTTATCGCCACTGGCAGCA
GCCACTGGTAACAGGATTAGCAGAGCGAGGTATGTAGGCGGTGCTACAGAGTTCTTGAAGTGGTGGCCTA
ACTACGGCTACACTAGAAGAACAGTATTTGGTATCTGCGCTCTGCTGAAGCCAGTTACCTTCGGAAAAAG
AGTTGGTAGCTCTTGATCCGGCAAACAAACCACCGCTGGTAGCGGTGGTTTTTTTGTTTGCAAGCAGCAG
ATTACGCGCAGAAAAAAAGGATCTCAAGAAGATCCTTTGATCTTTTCTACGGGGTCTGACGCTCAGTGGA
ACGAAAACTCACGTTAAGGGATTTTGGTCATGAGATTATCAAAAAGGATCTTCACCTAGATCCTTTTAAA
TTAAAAATGAAGTTTTAAATCAATCTAAAGTATATATGAGTAAACTTGGTCTGACAGTTAGAAAAACTCA
TCGAGCATCAAATGAAACTGCAATTTATTCATATCAGGATTATCAATACCATATTTTTGAAAAAGCCGTT
TCTGTAATGAAGGAGAAAACTCACCGAGGCAGTTCCATAGGATGGCAAGATCCTGGTATCGGTCTGCGAT
TCCGACTCGTCCAACATCAATACAACCTATTAATTTCCCCTCGTCAAAAATAAGGTTATCAAGTGAGAAA
TCACCATGAGTGACGACTGAATCCGGTGAGAATGGCAAAAGTTTATGCATTTCTTTCCAGACTTGTTCAA
CAGGCCAGCCATTACGCTCGTCATCAAAATCACTCGCATCAACCAAACCGTTATTCATTCGTGATTGCGC
CTGAGCGAGACGAAATACGCGATCGCTGTTAAAAGGACAATTACAAACAGGAATCGAATGCAACCGGCGC
AGGAACACTGCCAGCGCATCAACAATATTTTCACCTGAATCAGGATATTCTTCTAATACCTGGAATGCTG
TTTTCCCAGGGATCGCAGTGGTGAGTAACCATGCATCATCAGGAGTACGGATAAAATGCTTGATGGTCGG
AAGAGGCATAAATTCCGTCAGCCAGTTTAGTCTGACCATCTCATCTGTAACATCATTGGCAACGCTACCT
TTGCCATGTTTCAGAAACAACTCTGGCGCATCGGGCTTCCCATACAATCGATAGATTGTCGCACCTGATT
GCCCGACATTATCGCGAGCCCATTTATACCCATATAAATCAGCATCCATGTTGGAATTTAATCGCGGCCT
AGAGCAAGACGTTTCCCGTTGAATATGGCTCATACTCTTCCTTTTTCAATATTATTGAAGCATTTATCAG
GGTTATTGTCTCATGAGCGGATACATATTTGAATGTATTTAGAAAAATAAACAAATAGGGGTTCCGCGCA
CATTTCCCCGAAAAGTGCCACCTGACGTCTAAGAAACCATTATTATCATGACATTAACCTATAAAAATAG
GCGTATCACGAGGCCCTTTCGTC
Features (pLannotate 1.2.2; 10 found; start..end, strand, type, name):
    137..236     +  misc_feature   bom (fragment): basis of mobility region from pBR322
    242..399     -  CDS            lacZα (fragment): LacZα fragment of β-galactosidase; lacZ fragment
    741..757     -  protein_bind   lac operator: The lac repressor binds to the lac operator to inhibit transcription in E. coli. This inhibition can be relieved by adding lactose or isopropyl-β-D-thiogalactopyranoside (IPTG). lac repressor encoded by lacI
    765..795     -  promoter       lac promoter: promoter for the E. coli lac operon
    810..831     -  protein_bind   CAP binding site: CAP binding activates transcription in the presence of cAMP. E. coli catabolite activator protein
    844..936     -  CDS            lacI (fragment): lac repressor; lacI; The lac repressor binds to the lac operator to inhibit transcription in E. coli. This inhibition can be relieved by adding lactose or isopropyl-β-D-thiogalactopyranoside (IPTG).
   1119..1707    -  rep_origin     ori: high-copy-number ColE1/pMB1/pBR322/pUC origin of replication
   1878..2693    -  CDS            KanR: aminoglycoside phosphotransferase; aph(3')-Ia; confers resistance to kanamycin in bacteria or G418 (Geneticin®) in eukaryotes
   2694..2798    -  promoter       AmpR promoter: bla
   2893..35      +  CDS            rop (fragment) (across the origin): Rop protein, which maintains plasmids at low copy number; rop
