[The description below was written by a language model from this plasmid's Addgene catalogue record and pLannotate feature annotations shown in this document.]
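Description:
pUC57-Kan_BR29_00119491 is a small, high-copy E. coli cloning plasmid that serves as a Level 0 module in a Golden Gate assembly system. It is built on the pUC57-Kan backbone (2,626 bp without insert; the full sequence record is 2,893 nt) and replicates from a ColE1/pUC-type origin. Selection is with kanamycin, conferred by an aph(3')-Ia aminoglycoside phosphotransferase gene that the annotation places downstream of the bla (AmpR) promoter. Short remnants of bom, rop and lacI are also annotated; these are backbone relics rather than functional elements.

The insert, BR29_00119491, was placed into the EcoRV site of the pUC57 polylinker, and the record does not say whether the flanking sites were preserved. It lies within the lacZα region. The feature table shows only a lacZα fragment, separated from the lac promoter, operator and CAP binding site by an unannotated stretch of roughly 340 bp. That gap is where the insert presumably lies, although the annotation does not label it. M13 forward and reverse primers flank the region for sequence verification. lacZ is listed as a selectable marker, reflecting the blue/white screening capability of the parent vector.

The record gives no functional description of the insert. It notes Magnaporthe grisea in the mutation field, and the associated publication describes a clone resource of Magnaporthe oryzae effectors with sequence and structural similarities across host-specific lineages, so the insert is evidently a candidate effector sequence from that collection. As a Level 0 part it carries no annotated eukaryotic promoter or terminator of its own. It is intended as a donor module to be combined with other standard parts by Type IIS assembly into higher-level expression constructs, but the specific enzyme and overhangs are not stated.
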