Addgene plasmid #121231: pUC57-Kan_BR29_00119491
Purpose: Level 0 Golden-Gate compatible vector
Depositing lab: Sophien Kamoun. Depositing organization: Sainsbury Laboratory, Norwich. Publication: A Clone Resource of Magnaporthe oryzae Effectors That Share Sequence and Structural Similarities Across Host-Specific Lineages. Petit-Houdenot Y, Langner T, Harant A, Win J, Kamoun S. Mol Plant Microbe Interact. 2020 Aug;33(8):1032-1035. doi: 10.1094/MPMI-03-20-0052-A. Epub 2020 Jun 22. PubMed 32460610.
Backbone
  Vector backbone: pUC57-Kan
  Backbone size w/o insert (bp): 2626
  Vector type: Golden Gate
  Selectable markers: lacZ
Growth in bacteria
  Bacterial resistance: Kanamycin, 50 μg/mL
  Growth temperature: 37°C
  Growth strain: DH5alpha
  Copy number: High Copy
Gene/Insert
  Gene/Insert name: BR29_00119491
  Mutation: Magnaporthe grisea
  Cloning method: Restriction Enzyme; 5′ cloning site EcoRV (unknown if destroyed); 3′ cloning site EcoRV (unknown if destroyed)
  Sequencing primers: 5′ M13Fw; 3′ M13Rv
Terms and licenses: Academic/Nonprofit Terms; Industry Terms: Not Available to Industry
How to cite: pUC57-Kan_BR29_00119491 was a gift from Sophien Kamoun (Addgene plasmid # 121231 ; http://n2t.net/addgene:121231 ; RRID:Addgene_121231)
