>Addgene plasmid #121231 | pUC57-Kan_BR29_00119491 | depositor partial sequence | sequence record 230714 | BR29_00119491
TTGGTCTCTAATGTCTTTTGATTGTTATATTGAAAGATTGCAAAAAGAACATATGTTGTCTGGTATGAAA
GCTGAACCAAATAAAGAAGCTTGGATTGATGGTTTTGAAATTTGGGTTTATTCTAATTGTAGAATCCATC
CAACTATTTTGCCAGATGGTTCTATTGCTAATGGTAGATTTTGGTCTGAATTGGATTGGTTTCATACTTG
TGAAGAATCTGAATCTAAATCTAAATCTGAATGAGCTTAGAGACCAA
