>Addgene plasmid #121231 | pUC57-Kan_BR29_00119491 | depositor partial sequence | sequence record 230715 | empty_vector
TCGCGCGTTTCGGTGATGACGGTGAAAACCTCTGACACATGCAGCTCCCGGAGACGGTCACAGCTTGTCT
GTAAGCGGATGCCGGGAGCAGACAAGCCCGTCAGGGCGCGTCAGCGGGTGTTGGCGGGTGTCGGGGCTGG
CTTAACTATGCGGCATCAGAGCAGATTGTACTGAGAGTGCACCATATGCGGTGTGAAATACCGCACAGAT
GCGTAAGGAGAAAATACCGCATCAGGCGCCATTCGCCATTCAGGCTGCGCAACTGTTGGGAAGGGCGATC
GGTGCGGGCCTCTTCGCTATTACGCCAGCTGGCGAAAGGGGGATGTGCTGCAAGGCGATTAAGTTGGGTA
ACGCCAGGGTTTTCCCAGTCACGACGTTGTAAAACGACGGCCAGTGAATTGACGCGTATTGGGATATCCC
AATGGCGCGCCGAGCTTGGCTCGAGCATGGTCATAGCTGTTTCCTGTGTGAAATTGTTATCCGCTCACAA
TTCCACACAACATACGAGCCGGAAGCATAAAGTGTAAAGCCTGGGGTGCCTAATGAGTGAGCTAACTCAC
ATTAATTGCGTTGCGCTCACTGCCCGCTTTCCAGTCGGGAAACCTGTCGTGCCAGCTGCATTAATGAATC
GGCCAACGCGCGGGGAGAGGCGGTTTGCGTATTGGGCGCTCTTCCGCTTCCTCGCTCACTGACTCGCTGC
GCTCGGTCGTTCGGCTGCGGCGAGCGGTATCAGCTCACTCAAAGGCGGTAATACGGTTATCCACAGAATC
AGGGGATAACGCAGGAAAGAACATGTGAGCAAAAGGCCAGCAAAAGGCCAGGAACCGTAAAAAGGCCGCG
TTGCTGGCGTTTTTCCATAGGCTCCGCCCCCCTGACGAGCATCACAAAAATCGACGCTCAAGTCAGAGGT
GGCGAAACCCGACAGGACTATAAAGATACCAGGCGTTTCCCCCTGGAAGCTCCCTCGTGCGCTCTCCTGT
TCCGACCCTGCCGCTTACCGGATACCTGTCCGCCTTTCTCCCTTCGGGAAGCGTGGCGCTTTCTCATAGC
TCACGCTGTAGGTATCTCAGTTCGGTGTAGGTCGTTCGCTCCAAGCTGGGCTGTGTGCACGAACCCCCCG
TTCAGCCCGACCGCTGCGCCTTATCCGGTAACTATCGTCTTGAGTCCAACCCGGTAAGACACGACTTATC
GCCACTGGCAGCAGCCACTGGTAACAGGATTAGCAGAGCGAGGTATGTAGGCGGTGCTACAGAGTTCTTG
AAGTGGTGGCCTAACTACGGCTACACTAGAAGAACAGTATTTGGTATCTGCGCTCTGCTGAAGCCAGTTA
CCTTCGGAAAAAGAGTTGGTAGCTCTTGATCCGGCAAACAAACCACCGCTGGTAGCGGTGGTTTTTTTGT
TTGCAAGCAGCAGATTACGCGCAGAAAAAAAGGATCTCAAGAAGATCCTTTGATCTTTTCTACGGGGTCT
GACGCTCAGTGGAACGAAAACTCACGTTAAGGGATTTTGGTCATGAGATTATCAAAAAGGATCTTCACCT
AGATCCTTTTAAATTAAAAATGAAGTTTTAAATCAATCTAAAGTATATATGAGTAAACTTGGTCTGACAG
TTAGAAAAACTCATCGAGCATCAAATGAAACTGCAATTTATTCATATCAGGATTATCAATACCATATTTT
TGAAAAAGCCGTTTCTGTAATGAAGGAGAAAACTCACCGAGGCAGTTCCATAGGATGGCAAGATCCTGGT
ATCGGTCTGCGATTCCGACTCGTCCAACATCAATACAACCTATTAATTTCCCCTCGTCAAAAATAAGGTT
ATCAAGTGAGAAATCACCATGAGTGACGACTGAATCCGGTGAGAATGGCAAAAGTTTATGCATTTCTTTC
CAGACTTGTTCAACAGGCCAGCCATTACGCTCGTCATCAAAATCACTCGCATCAACCAAACCGTTATTCA
TTCGTGATTGCGCCTGAGCGAGACGAAATACGCGATCGCTGTTAAAAGGACAATTACAAACAGGAATCGA
ATGCAACCGGCGCAGGAACACTGCCAGCGCATCAACAATATTTTCACCTGAATCAGGATATTCTTCTAAT
ACCTGGAATGCTGTTTTCCCAGGGATCGCAGTGGTGAGTAACCATGCATCATCAGGAGTACGGATAAAAT
GCTTGATGGTCGGAAGAGGCATAAATTCCGTCAGCCAGTTTAGTCTGACCATCTCATCTGTAACATCATT
GGCAACGCTACCTTTGCCATGTTTCAGAAACAACTCTGGCGCATCGGGCTTCCCATACAATCGATAGATT
GTCGCACCTGATTGCCCGACATTATCGCGAGCCCATTTATACCCATATAAATCAGCATCCATGTTGGAAT
TTAATCGCGGCCTAGAGCAAGACGTTTCCCGTTGAATATGGCTCATACTCTTCCTTTTTCAATATTATTG
AAGCATTTATCAGGGTTATTGTCTCATGAGCGGATACATATTTGAATGTATTTAGAAAAATAAACAAATA
GGGGTTCCGCGCACATTTCCCCGAAAAGTGCCACCTGACGTCTAAGAAACCATTATTATCATGACATTAA
CCTATAAAAATAGGCGTATCACGAGGCCCTTTCGTC
