>Addgene plasmid #121231 | pUC57-Kan_BR29_00119491 | addgene partial sequence | sequence record 237810 | M13-F20 5'-TGTAAAACGACGGCCAGT-3'
TTGGTCTCTAATGTCTTTTGATTGTTATATTGAAAGATTGCAAAAAGAACATATGTTGTCTGGTATGAAA
GCTGAACCAAATAAAGAAGCTTGGATTGATGGTTTTGAAATTTGGGTTTATTCTAATTGTAGAATCCATC
CAACTATTTTGCCAGATGGTTCTATTGCTAATGGTAGATTTTGGTCTGAATTGGATTGGTTTCATACTTG
TGAAGAATCTGAATCTAAATCTAAATCTGAATGAGCTTAGAGACCAAGTTCCATCCCAATGGCGCGCCGA
GCTTGGCTCGAGCATGGTCATAGCTGTTTCCTGTGTGAAATTGTTATCCGCTCACAATTCCACACAACAT
ACGAGCCGGAAGCATAAAGTGTAAAGCCTGGGGTGCCTAATGAGTGAGCTAACTCACATTAATTGCGTTG
CGCTCACTGCCCGCTTTCCAGTCGGGAAACCTGTCGTGCCAGCTGCATTAATGAATCGGCCAACGCGCGG
GGAGAGGCGGTTTGCGTATTGGGCGCTCTTCCGCTTCCTCGCTCACTGACTCGCTGCGCTCGGTCGTTCG
GCTGCGGCGAGCGGTATCAGCTCACTCAAAGGCGGTAATACGGTTATCCACAGAATCAGGGGATAACGCA
GGAAAGAACATGTGAGCAAAAGGCCAGCAAAAGGCCAGGAACCGTAAAAAGGCCGCGTTGCTGGCGTTTT
TCCATAGGCTCCGCCCCCCTGACGAGCATCACAAAAATCGACGCTCAAGTCAGAGGTGGCGAAACCCGAC
AGGACTATAAAGATACCA
